Addgene plasmid #81564: pDONR223_KIF2B_p.E211K
Purpose: Gateway Donor vector containing KIF2B , part of the Target Accelerator Plasmid Collection.
Depositing lab: Jesse Boehm & William Hahn & David Root. Depositing organization: Broad Institute. Publication: Systematic Functional Interrogation of Rare Cancer Variants Identifies Oncogenic Alleles. Kim E, Ilic N, Shrestha Y, Zou L, Kamburov A, Zhu C, Yang X, Lubonja R, Tran N, Nguyen C, Lawrence MS, Piccioni F, Bagul M, Doench JG, Chouinard CR, Wu X, Hogstrom L, Natoli T, Tamayo P, Horn H, Corsello SM, Lage K, Root DE, Subramanian A, Golub TR, Getz G, Boehm JS, Hahn WC. Cancer Discov. 2016 Jul;6(7):714-26. doi: 10.1158/2159-8290.CD-16-0160. Epub 2016 May 4. PubMed 27147599.
Backbone
  Vector backbone: pDONR223
  Backbone manufacturer: Invitrogen
  Backbone size w/o insert (bp): 2790
  Vector type: Gateway Entry vector
Growth in bacteria
  Bacterial resistance: Spectinomycin, 50 μg/mL
  Growth temperature: 37°C
  Growth strain: DH5alpha
  Copy number: High Copy
Gene/Insert
  Gene/Insert name: KIF2B
  Species: H. sapiens (human)
  Mutation: E211K; P417S; R437G
  GenBank ID: NM_032559.4
  Entrez Gene: KIF2B
  Promoter: None
  Cloning method: Gateway Cloning
  Sequencing primers: 5′ M13pUC-fwd; 3′ M13-Rev
Terms and licenses: Academic/Nonprofit Terms; Industry Terms: Not Available to Industry
Depositor comments: Open state: NO stop codon immediately follows insert
How to cite: pDONR223_KIF2B_p.E211K was a gift from Jesse Boehm & William Hahn & David Root (Addgene plasmid # 81564 ; http://n2t.net/addgene:81564 ; RRID:Addgene_81564)
