[The description below was written by a language model from this plasmid's Addgene catalogue record and pLannotate feature annotations shown in this document.]
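Description:
pDONR223_KIF2B_p.E211K is a Gateway entry clone built on the Invitrogen pDONR223 backbone and carrying a variant allele of the human kinesin gene KIF2B. It is part of the Target Accelerator Plasmid Collection. The plasmid is propagated in E. coli from a high-copy ColE1/pUC-type origin and is selected with spectinomycin through the aadA (SmR) aminoglycoside adenylyltransferase gene. A class 1 integron Pc promoter fragment and a short gentamicin-resistance remnant lie upstream of this gene. The sequenced record is about 4.8 kb, and rrnB T1 and T2 terminators sit upstream of the cloning region, where they help insulate it from read-through transcription.

The KIF2B open reading frame of roughly 2 kb encodes a plus-end-directed microtubule motor with depolymerase activity that acts in spindle assembly and chromosome congression. The ORF is flanked by two attL-type recombination sites, which the automated annotation labels attL3 and attL2. The construct name refers to the E211K substitution, but the record also lists P417S and R437G relative to the reference transcript. No promoter drives the insert, so the gene is not meant to be expressed from this plasmid. The annotated T7 promoter lies outside the att sites on the opposite strand. The ORF is in the "open" configuration, with no stop codon directly after the coding sequence, so an LR Clonase reaction into a destination vector can produce C-terminal fusions to tags or reporters. The clone serves as a shuttle for moving this KIF2B variant into expression vectors, and the associated collection was built for systematic functional testing of rare cancer-associated alleles.
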