Features (pLannotate 1.2.2; 12 found; start..end, strand, type, name):
     38..74      -  CDS            lacZα (fragment): LacZα fragment of β-galactosidase; lacZ fragment
     91..186     +  protein_bind   attL3: mutant version of attL; recombination site for the Gateway® LR reaction LR Clonase™
    192..2210    +  CDS            KIF2B: KIF2B_HUMAN - Experimental evidence at protein level: Swiss-Prot protein existence level 1. Plus end-directed microtubule-dependent motor required for spindle assembly and chromosome movement. Has microtubule depolymerization activity (PubMed:17538014). Plays a role in chromosome congression (PubMed:23891108). From Homo sapiens (Human).
   2213..2311    -  protein_bind   attL2: mutant version of attL; recombination site for the Gateway® LR reaction LR Clonase™
   2329..2347    -  promoter       T7 promoter: promoter for bacteriophage T7 RNA polymerase
   2537..2560    +  promoter       Pc promoter (fragment): intI1 (promoter lies within the coding sequence); class 1 integron promoter
   2736..2792    +  CDS            GmR (fragment): gentamycin acetyltransferase; aacC1; confers resistance to gentamycin
   2799..3590    +  CDS            SmR: aminoglycoside adenylyltransferase (Murphy, 1985); aadA; confers resistance to spectinomycin and streptomycin
   3683..4271    +  rep_origin     ori: high-copy-number ColE1/pMB1/pBR322/pUC origin of replication
   4454..4546    +  CDS            lacI (fragment): lac repressor; lacI; The lac repressor binds to the lac operator to inhibit transcription in E. coli. This inhibition can be relieved by adding lactose or isopropyl-β-D-thiogalactopyranoside (IPTG).
   4601..4628    -  terminator     rrnB T2 terminator: transcription terminator T2 from the E. coli rrnB gene
   4760..4803    +  terminator     rrnB T1 terminator: Escherichia coli rrnB; transcription terminator T1 from the E. coli rrnB gene
>Addgene plasmid #81564 | pDONR223_KIF2B_p.E211K | addgene full sequence | sequence record 166913 | Addgene NGS Result
GGCAGTTCCCTACTCTCGCGTTAACGCTAGCATGGATGTTTTCCCAGTCACGACGTTGTAAAACGACGGC
CAGTCTTAAGCTCGGGCCCCAAATAATGATTTTATTTTGACTGATAGTGACCTGTTCGTTGCAACAAATT
GATGAGCAATGCTTTTTTATAATGCCAACTTTGTACAAAAAAGTTGGCACCATGGCCAGCCAGTTCTGCC
TCCCTGAATCCCCATGTCTCTCGCCCCTGAAACCCTTGAAGCCACATTTCGGAGACATCCAAGAGGGCAT
CTACGTGGCGATCCAGCGCAGTGACAAGCGGATCCACCTCGCTGTGGTCACGGAGATCAACAGAGAAAAC
TATTGGGTCACGGTAGAGTGGGTGGAGAAAGCAGTCAAAAAAGGCAAGAAGATTGACCTGGAGACCATAC
TCCTGCTGAATCCAGCTCTGGACTCTGCTGAACACCCCATGCCGCCCCCGCCCTTATCCCCCTTGGCTCT
GGCGCCCTCTTCGGCCATCAGGGACCAGCGTACCGCCACGAAATGGGTTGCGATGATCCCCCAGAAAAAC
CAAACAGCCTCAGGGGACAGCCTGGATGTGAGGGTCCCCAGCAAACCTTGTCTGATGAAGCAGAAAAAGT
CTCCCTGCCTCTGGGAAATCCAGAAACTGCAGGAGCAGCGGGAAAAGCGCAGGCGGCTGCAGCAGGAGAT
CCGAGCTAGACGCGCCCTCGATGTCAATACCAGAAACCCCAACTACGAAATCATGCACATGATCGAAGAG
TATCGCAGGCACCTGGACAGCAGCAAGATCTCAGTCCTGGAGCCCCCGCAAAAACATCGCATCTGCGTCT
GCGTGAGGAAGCGGCCTCTCAACCAGCGAGAGACAACCTTGAAGGACCTGGATATCATCACCGTCCCCTC
GGACAATGTGGTTATGGTGCATGAGTCCAAGCAAAAGGTGGACCTCACTCGCTACCTGCAGAACCAGACC
TTCTGCTTCGACCATGCCTTCGATGACAAAGCCTCCAACGAGTTGGTGTACCAGTTCACCGCCCAGCCAC
TGGTGGAGTCCATCTTCCGCAAGGGCATGGCCACCTGCTTTGCCTATGGGCAGACGGGAAGTGGGAAGAC
GTACACCATGGGTGGAGACTTTTCAGGAACGGCCCAAGATTGTTCTAAGGGCATTTATGCTTTGGTGGCA
CAGGATGTCTTTCTCCTGCTCAGAAACTCCACATATGAGAAGCTGGACCTCAAAGTCTATGGGACATTTT
TTGAGATTTATGGGGGCAAGGTGTATGATTTGTTGAACTGGAAGAAGAAGCTGCAAGTCCTTGAGGATGG
CAATCAGCAAATCCAAGTGGTCGGGCTGCAGGAGAAAGAGGTGTGTTGTGTGGAGGAAGTGCTGAACCTG
GTGGAAATAGGGAATAGCTGTCGGACTTCCAGGCAAACATCTGTCAACGCTCACTCATCCAGGAGCCATG
CAGTGTTCCAGATCATCCTGAAGTCAGGAGGGATAATGCATGGCAAGTTTTCCCTCGTTGATTTAGCTGG
GAATGAAAGAGGAGCAGATACAACCAAGGCCAGCCGGAAAAGGCAGCTGGAAGGGGCAGAGATTAACAAG
AGTCTTCTAGCCCTCAAAGAATGTATTCTGGCTTTGGGTCAGAACAAGCCTCACACCCCATTCAGAGCCA
GCAAACTCACACTGGTGCTCCGGGACTCCTTTATAGGCCAGAACTCCTCCACTTGCATGATTGCTACCAT
CTCTCCGGGGATGACCTCTTGTGAAAACACTCTCAACACTTTAAGATATGCAAACAGAGTAAAAAAATTA
AATGTAGATGTAAGGCCCTACCATCGTGGCCACTATCCGATTGGACATGAGGCACCAAGGATGTTAAAAA
GTCACATCGGAAATTCAGAAATGTCCCTTCAGAGGGATGAATTTATTAAAATACCTTATGTACAGAGTGA
GGAGCAGAAAGAGATTGAAGAGGTTGAAACATTACCCACTCTGTTAGGGAAGGATACCACAATTTCAGGG
AAGGGATCTAGCCAATGGTTGGAAAACATCCAGGAGAGAGCTGGTGGAGTACACCATGATATTGATTTTT
GCATTGCCCGGTCTTTGTCCATTTTGGAGCAGAAAATTGATGCTCTGACCGAGATCCAAAAGAAACTGAA
ATTATTACTAGCTGACCTCCACGTGAAGAGCAAGGTAGAGTGCCCAACTTTCTTGTACAAAGTTGGCATT
ATAAGAAAGCATTGCTTATCAATTTGTTGCAACGAACAGGTCACTATCAGTCAAAATAAAATCATTATTT
GCCATCCAGCTGATATCCCCTATAGTGAGTCGTATTACATGGTCATAGCTGTTTCCTGGCAGCTCTGGCC
CGTGTCTCAAAATCTCTGATGTTACATTGCACAAGATAAAAATATATCATCATGCCTCCTCTAGACCAGC
CAGGACAGAAATGCCTCGACTTCGCTGCTACCCAAGGTTGCCGGGTGACGCACACCGTGGAAACGGATGA
AGGCACGAACCCAGTGGACATAAGCCTGTTCGGTTCGTAAGCTGTAATGCAAGTAGCGTATGCGCTCACG
CAACTGGTCCAGAACCTTGACCGAACGCAGCGGTGGTAACGGCGCAGTGGCGGTTTTCATGGCTTGTTAT
GACTGTTTTTTTGGGGTACAGTCTATGCCTCGGGCATCCAAGCAGCAAGCGCGTTACGCCGTGGGTCGAT
GTTTGATGTTATGGAGCAGCAACGATGTTACGCAGCAGGGCAGTCGCCCTAAAACAAAGTTAAACATTAT
GAGGGAAGCGGTGATCGCCGAAGTATCGACTCAACTATCAGAGGTAGTTGGCGTCATCGAGCGCCATCTC
GAACCGACGTTGCTGGCCGTACATTTGTACGGCTCCGCAGTGGATGGCGGCCTGAAGCCACACAGTGATA
TTGATTTGCTGGTTACGGTGACCGTAAGGCTTGATGAAACAACGCGGCGAGCTTTGATCAACGACCTTTT
GGAAACTTCGGCTTCCCCTGGAGAGAGCGAGATTCTCCGCGCTGTAGAAGTCACCATTGTTGTGCACGAC
GACATCATTCCGTGGCGTTATCCAGCTAAGCGCGAACTGCAATTTGGAGAATGGCAGCGCAATGACATTC
TTGCAGGTATCTTCGAGCCAGCCACGATCGACATTGATCTGGCTATCTTGCTGACAAAAGCAAGAGAACA
TAGCGTTGCCTTGGTAGGTCCAGCGGCGGAGGAACTCTTTGATCCGGTTCCTGAACAGGATCTATTTGAG
GCGCTAAATGAAACCTTAACGCTATGGAACTCGCCGCCCGACTGGGCTGGCGATGAGCGAAATGTAGTGC
TTACGTTGTCCCGCATTTGGTACAGCGCAGTAACCGGCAAAATCGCGCCGAAGGATGTCGCTGCCGACTG
GGCAATGGAGCGCCTGCCGGCCCAGTATCAGCCCGTCATACTTGAAGCTAGACAGGCTTATCTTGGACAA
GAAGAAGATCGCTTGGCCTCGCGCGCAGATCAGTTGGAAGAATTTGTCCACTACGTGAAAGGCGAGATCA
CCAAGGTAGTCGGCAAATAACCCTCGAGCCACCCATGACCAAAATCCCTTAACGTGAGTTACGCGTCGTT
CCACTGAGCGTCAGACCCCGTAGAAAAGATCAAAGGATCTTCTTGAGATCCTTTTTTTCTGCGCGTAATC
TGCTGCTTGCAAACAAAAAAACCACCGCTACCAGCGGTGGTTTGTTTGCCGGATCAAGAGCTACCAACTC
TTTTTCCGAAGGTAACTGGCTTCAGCAGAGCGCAGATACCAAATACTGTTCTTCTAGTGTAGCCGTAGTT
AGGCCACCACTTCAAGAACTCTGTAGCACCGCCTACATACCTCGCTCTGCTAATCCTGTTACCAGTGGCT
GCTGCCAGTGGCGATAAGTCGTGTCTTACCGGGTTGGACTCAAGACGATAGTTACCGGATAAGGCGCAGC
GGTCGGGCTGAACGGGGGGTTCGTGCACACAGCCCAGCTTGGAGCGAACGACCTACACCGAACTGAGATA
CCTACAGCGTGAGCTATGAGAAAGCGCCACGCTTCCCGAAGGGAGAAAGGCGGACAGGTATCCGGTAAGC
GGCAGGGTCGGAACAGGAGAGCGCACGAGGGAGCTTCCAGGGGGAAACGCCTGGTATCTTTATAGTCCTG
TCGGGTTTCGCCACCTCTGACTTGAGCGTCGATTTTTGTGATGCTCGTCAGGGGGGCGGAGCCTATGGAA
AAACGCCAGCAACGCGGCCTTTTTACGGTTCCTGGCCTTTTGCTGGCCTTTTGCTCACATGTTCTTTCCT
GCGTTATCCCCTGATTCTGTGGATAACCGTATTACCGCCTTTGAGTGAGCTGATACCGCTCGCCGCAGCC
GAACGACCGAGCGCAGCGAGTCAGTGAGCGAGGAAGCGGAAGAGCGCCCAATACGCAAACCGCCTCTCCC
CGCGCGTTGGCCGATTCATTAATGCAGCTGGCACGACAGGTTTCCCGACTGGAAAGCGGGCAGTGAGCGC
AACGCAATTAATACGCGTACCGCTAGCCAGGAAGAGTTTGTAGAAACGCAAAAAGGCCATCCGTCAGGAT
GGCCTTCTGCTTAGTTTGATGCCTGGCAGTTTATGGCGGGCGTCCTGCCCGCCACCCTCCGGGCCGTTGC
TTCACAACGTTCAAATCCGCTCCCGGCGGATTTGTCCTACTCAGGAGAGCGTTCACCGACAAACAACAGA
TAAAACGAAAGGCCCAGTCTTCCGACTGAGCCTTTCGTTTTATTTGATGCCT
