>Addgene plasmid #81564 | pDONR223_KIF2B_p.E211K | depositor partial sequence | sequence record 154883 | Insert sequence
ATGGCCAGCCAGTTCTGCCTCCCTGAATCCCCATGTCTCTCGCCCCTGAAACCCTTGAAGCCACATTTCG
GAGACATCCAAGAGGGCATCTACGTGGCGATCCAGCGCAGTGACAAGCGGATCCACCTCGCTGTGGTCAC
GGAGATCAACAGAGAAAACTATTGGGTCACGGTAGAGTGGGTGGAGAAAGCAGTCAAAAAAGGCAAGAAG
ATTGACCTGGAGACCATACTCCTGCTGAATCCAGCTCTGGACTCTGCTGAACACCCCATGCCGCCCCCGC
CCTTATCCCCCTTGGCTCTGGCGCCCTCTTCGGCCATCAGGGACCAGCGTACCGCCACGAAATGGGTTGC
GATGATCCCCCAGAAAAACCAAACAGCCTCAGGGGACAGCCTGGATGTGAGGGTCCCCAGCAAACCTTGT
CTGATGAAGCAGAAAAAGTCTCCCTGCCTCTGGGAAATCCAGAAACTGCAGGAGCAGCGGGAAAAGCGCA
GGCGGCTGCAGCAGGAGATCCGAGCTAGACGCGCCCTCGATGTCAATACCAGAAACCCCAACTACGAAAT
CATGCACATGATCGAAGAGTATCGCAGGCACCTGGACAGCAGCAAGATCTCAGTCCTGGAGCCCCCGCAA
AAACATCGCATCTGCGTCTGCGTGAGGAAGCGGCCTCTCAACCAGCGAGAGACAACCTTGAAGGACCTGG
ATATCATCACCGTCCCCTCGGACAATGTGGTTATGGTGCATGAGTCCAAGCAAAAGGTGGACCTCACTCG
CTACCTGCAGAACCAGACCTTCTGCTTCGACCATGCCTTCGATGACAAAGCCTCCAACGAGTTGGTGTAC
CAGTTCACCGCCCAGCCACTGGTGGAGTCCATCTTCCGCAAGGGCATGGCCACCTGCTTTGCCTATGGGC
AGACGGGAAGTGGGAAGACGTACACCATGGGTGGAGACTTTTCAGGAACGGCCCAAGATTGTTCTAAGGG
CATTTATGCTTTGGTGGCACAGGATGTCTTTCTCCTGCTCAGAAACTCCACATATGAGAAGCTGGACCTC
AAAGTCTATGGGACATTTTTTGAGATTTATGGGGGCAAGGTGTATGATTTGTTGAACTGGAAGAAGAAGC
TGCAAGTCCTTGAGGATGGCAATCAGCAAATCCAAGTGGTCGGGCTGCAGGAGAAAGAGGTGTGTTGTGT
GGAGGAAGTGCTGAACCTGGGTGGAAATAGGGAATAGCTGTCGGACTTCCAGGCAAACATCTGTCAACGC
TCACTCATCCAGGAGCCATGCAGTGTTCCAGATCATCCTGAAGTCAGGAGGGATAATGCATGGCAAGTTT
TCCCTCGTTGATTTAGCTGGGAATGAAAGAGGAGCAGATACAACCAAGGCCAGCCGGAAAAGGCAGCTGG
AAGGGGCAGAGATTAACAAGAGTCTTCTAGCCCTCAAAGAATGTATTCTGGCTTTGGGTCAGAACAAGCC
TCACACCCCATTCAGAGCCAGCAAACTCACACTGGTGCTCCGGGACTCCTTTATAGGCCAGAACTCCTCC
ACTTGCATGATTGCTACCATCTCTCCGGGGATGACCTCTTGTGAAAACACTCTCAACACTTTAAGATATG
CAAACAGAGTAAAAAAATTAAATGTAGATGTAAGGCCCTACCATCGTGGCCACTATCCGATTGGACATGA
GGCACCAAGGATGTTAAAAAGTCACATCGGAAATTCAGAAATGTCCCTTCAGAGGGATGAATTTATTAAA
ATACCTTATGTACAGAGTGAGGAGCAGAAAGAGATTGAAGAGGTTGAAACATTACCCACTCTGTTAGGGA
AGGATACCACAATTTCAGGGAAGGGATCTAGCCAATGGTTGGAAAACATCCAGGAGAGAGCTGGTGGAGT
ACACCATGATATTGATTTTTGCATTGCCCGGTCTTTGTCCATTTTGGAGCAGAAAATTGATGCTCTGACC
GAGATCCAAAAGAAACTGAAATTATTACTAGCTGACCTCCACGTGAAGAGCAAGGTAGAG
